>Addgene plasmid #215208 | shRNA_RERE_1 | addgene full sequence | sequence record 432626 | Addgene NGS Result
CAATACGCAAACCGCCTCTCCCCGCGCGTTGGCCGATTCATTAATGCAGCTGGCACGACAGGTTTCCCGA
CTGGAAAGCGGGCAGTGAGCGCAACGCAATTAATGTGAGTTAGCTCACTCATTAGGCACCCCAGGCTTTA
CACTTTATGCTTCCGGCTCGTATGTTGTGTGGAATTGTGAGCGGATAACAATTTCACACAGGAAACAGCT
ATGACCATGATTACGCCAAGCGCGCAATTAACCCTCACTAAAGGGAACAAAAGCTGGAGCTGCAAGCTTA
ATGTAGTCTTATGCAATACTCTTGTAGTCTTGCAACATGGTAACGATGAGTTAGCAACATGCCTTACAAG
GAGAGAAAAAGCACCGTGCATGCCGATTGGTGGAAGTAAGGTGGTACGATCGTGCCTTATTAGGAAGGCA
ACAGACGGGTCTGACATGGATTGGACGAACCACTGAATTGCCGCATTGCAGAGATATTGTATTTAAGTGC
CTAGCTCGATACATAAACGGGTCTCTCTGGTTAGACCAGATCTGAGCCTGGGAGCTCTCTGGCTAACTAG
GGAACCCACTGCTTAAGCCTCAATAAAGCTTGCCTTGAGTGCTTCAAGTAGTGTGTGCCCGTCTGTTGTG
TGACTCTGGTAACTAGAGATCCCTCAGACCCTTTTAGTCAGTGTGGAAAATCTCTAGCAGTGGCGCCCGA
ACAGGGACTTGAAAGCGAAAGGGAAACCAGAGGAGCTCTCTCGACGCAGGACTCGGCTTGCTGAAGCGCG
CACGGCAAGAGGCGAGGGGCGGCGACTGGTGAGTACGCCAAAAATTTTGACTAGCGGAGGCTAGAAGGAG
AGAGATGGGTGCGAGAGCGTCAGTATTAAGCGGGGGAGAATTAGATCGCGATGGGAAAAAATTCGGTTAA
GGCCAGGGGGAAAGAAAAAATATAAATTAAAACATATAGTATGGGCAAGCAGGGAGCTAGAACGATTCGC
AGTTAATCCTGGCCTGTTAGAAACATCAGAAGGCTGTAGACAAATACTGGGACAGCTACAACCATCCCTT
CAGACAGGATCAGAAGAACTTAGATCATTATATAATACAGTAGCAACCCTCTATTGTGTGCATCAAAGGA
TAGAGATAAAAGACACCAAGGAAGCTTTAGACAAGATAGAGGAAGAGCAAAACAAAAGTAAGACCACCGC
ACAGCAAGCGGCCGCTGATCTTCAGACCTGGAGGAGGAGATATGAGGGACAATTGGAGAAGTGAATTATA
TAAATATAAAGTAGTAAAAATTGAACCATTAGGAGTAGCACCCACCAAGGCAAAGAGAAGAGTGGTGCAG
AGAGAAAAAAGAGCAGTGGGAATAGGAGCTTTGTTCCTTGGGTTCTTGGGAGCAGCAGGAAGCACTATGG
GCGCAGCGTCAATGACGCTGACGGTACAGGCCAGACAATTATTGTCTGGTATAGTGCAGCAGCAGAACAA
TTTGCTGAGGGCTATTGAGGCGCAACAGCATCTGTTGCAACTCACAGTCTGGGGCATCAAGCAGCTCCAG
GCAAGAATCCTGGCTGTGGAAAGATACCTAAAGGATCAACAGCTCCTGGGGATTTGGGGTTGCTCTGGAA
AACTCATTTGCACCACTGCTGTGCCTTGGAATGCTAGTTGGAGTAATAAATCTCTGGAACAGATTTGGAA
TCACACGACCTGGATGGAGTGGGACAGAGAAATTAACAATTACACAAGCTTAATACACTCCTTAATTGAA
GAATCGCAAAACCAGCAAGAAAAGAATGAACAAGAATTATTGGAATTAGATAAATGGGCAAGTTTGTGGA
ATTGGTTTAACATAACAAATTGGCTGTGGTATATAAAATTATTCATAATGATAGTAGGAGGCTTGGTAGG
TTTAAGAATAGTTTTTGCTGTACTTTCTATAGTGAATAGAGTTAGGCAGGGATATTCACCATTATCGTTT
CAGACCCACCTCCCAACCCCGAGGGGACCCGACAGGCCCGAAGGAATAGAAGAAGAAGGTGGAGAGAGAG
ACAGAGACAGATCCATTCGATTAGTGAACGGATCTCGACGGTATCGATCACGAGACTAGCCTCGAGCGGC
CGCCCCCTTCACCGAGGGCCTATTTCCCATGATTCCTTCATATTTGCATATACGATACAAGGCTGTTAGA
GAGATAATTGGAATTAATTTGACTGTAAACACAAAGATATTAGTACAAAATACGTGACGTAGAAAGTAAT
AATTTCTTGGGTAGTTTGCAGTTTTAAAATTATGTTTTAAAATGGACTATCATATGCTTACCGTAACTTG
AAAGTATTTCGATTTCTTGGCTTTATATATCTTGTGGAAAGGACGAAACACCGGGACTTCAAACTGGTCC
ACAACCTCGAGGTTGTGGACCAGTTTGAAGTCTTTTTGAATTCTCGACCTCGAGACAAATGGCAGTATTC
ATCCACAATTTTAAAAGAAAAGGGGGGATTGGGGGGTACAGTGCAGGGGAAAGAATAGTAGACATAATAG
CAACAGACATACAAACTAAAGAATTACAAAAACAAATTACAAAAATTCAAAATTTTCGGGTTTATTACAG
GGACAGCAGAGATCCACTTTGGCCGCGGCTCGAGGGGGTTGGGGTTGCGCCTTTTCCAAGGCAGCCCTGG
GTTTGCGCAGGGACGCGGCTGCTCTGGGCGTGGTTCCGGGAAACGCAGCGGCGCCGACCCTGGGTCTCGC
ACATTCTTCACGTCCGTTCGCAGCGTCACCCGGATCTTCGCCGCTACCCTTGTGGGCCCCCCGGCGACGC
TTCCTGCTCCGCCCCTAAGTCGGGAAGGTTCCTTGCGGTTCGCGGCGTGCCGGACGTGACAAACGGAAGC
CGCACGTCTCACTAGTACCCTCGCAGACGGACAGCGCCAGGGAGCAATGGCAGCGCGCCGACCGCGATGG
GCTGTGGCCAATAGCGGCTGCTCAGCAGGGCGCGCCGAGAGCAGCGGCCGGGAAGGGGCGGTGCGGGAGG
CGGGGTGTGGGGCGGTAGTGTGGGCCCTGTTCCTGCCCGCGCGGTGTTCCGCATTCTGCAAGCCTCCGGA
GCGCACGTCGGCAGTCGGCTCCCTCGTTGACCGAATCACCGACCTCTCTCCCCAGGGGGATCCACCGGAG
CTTACCATGACCGAGTACAAGCCCACGGTGCGCCTCGCCACCCGCGACGACGTCCCCAGGGCCGTACGCA
CCCTCGCCGCCGCGTTCGCCGACTACCCCGCCACGCGCCACACCGTCGATCCGGACCGCCACATCGAGCG
GGTCACCGAGCTGCAAGAACTCTTCCTCACGCGCGTCGGGCTCGACATCGGCAAGGTGTGGGTCGCGGAC
GACGGCGCCGCGGTGGCGGTCTGGACCACGCCGGAGAGCGTCGAAGCGGGGGCGGTGTTCGCCGAGATCG
GCCCGCGCATGGCCGAGTTGAGCGGTTCCCGGCTGGCCGCGCAGCAACAGATGGAAGGCCTCCTGGCGCC
GCACCGGCCCAAGGAGCCCGCGTGGTTCCTGGCCACCGTCGGCGTCTCGCCCGACCACCAGGGCAAGGGT
CTGGGCAGCGCCGTCGTGCTCCCCGGAGTGGAGGCGGCCGAGCGCGCCGGGGTGCCCGCCTTCCTGGAGA
CCTCCGCGCCCCGCAACCTCCCCTTCTACGAGCGGCTCGGCTTCACCGTCACCGCCGACGTCGAGGTGCC
CGAAGGACCGCGCACCTGGTGCATGACCCGCAAGCCCGGTGCCTGACGCCCGCCCCACGACCCGCAGCGC
CCGACCGAAAGGAGCGCACGACCCCATGCATCGGTACCTTTAAGACCAATGACTTACAAGGCAGCTGTAG
ATCTTAGCCACTTTTTAAAAGAAAAGGGGGGACTGGAAGGGCTAATTCACTCCCAACGAAGACAAGATCT
GCTTTTTGCTTGTACTGGGTCTCTCTGGTTAGACCAGATCTGAGCCTGGGAGCTCTCTGGCTAACTAGGG
AACCCACTGCTTAAGCCTCAATAAAGCTTGCCTTGAGTGCTTCAAGTAGTGTGTGCCCGTCTGTTGTGTG
ACTCTGGTAACTAGAGATCCCTCAGACCCTTTTAGTCAGTGTGGAAAATCTCTAGCAGTAGTAGTTCATG
TCATCTTATTATTCAGTATTTATAACTTGCAAAGAAATGAATATCAGAGAGTGAGAGGAACTTGTTTATT
GCAGCTTATAATGGTTACAAATAAAGCAATAGCATCACAAATTTCACAAATAAAGCATTTTTTTCACTGC
ATTCTAGTTGTGGTTTGTCCAAACTCATCAATGTATCTTATCATGTCTGGCTCTAGCTATCCCGCCCCTA
ACTCCGCCCATCCCGCCCCTAACTCCGCCCAGTTCCGCCCATTCTCCGCCCCATGGCTGACTAATTTTTT
TTATTTATGCAGAGGCCGAGGCCGCCTCGGCCTCTGAGCTATTCCAGAAGTAGTGAGGAGGCTTTTTTGG
AGGCCTAGGGACGTACCCAATTCGCCCTATAGTGAGTCGTATTACGCGCGCTCACTGGCCGTCGTTTTAC
AACGTCGTGACTGGGAAAACCCTGGCGTTACCCAACTTAATCGCCTTGCAGCACATCCCCCTTTCGCCAG
CTGGCGTAATAGCGAAGAGGCCCGCACCGATCGCCCTTCCCAACAGTTGCGCAGCCTGAATGGCGAATGG
G
[124 nt withheld, positions 4692-4815]
C
[91 nt withheld, positions 4817-4907]
A
[49 nt withheld, positions 4909-4957]
CCTTTGACGTTGGAGTCCACGTTCTTT
[37 nt withheld, positions 4985-5021]
ACCCTATCTCGGTCTATTCTTTTGATTTATAAGGGATTTTGCCGATTTCGGCCTATTGGTTAAAAAATGA
GCTGATTTAACAAAAATTTAACGCGAATTTTAACAAAATATTAACGCTTACAATTTAGGTGGCACTTTTC
GGGGAAATGTGCGCGGAACCCCTATTTGTTTATTTTTCTAAATACATTCAAATATGTATCCGCTCATGAG
ACAATAACCCTGATAAATGCTTCAATAATATTGAAAAAGGAAGAGTATGAGTATTCAACATTTCCGTGTC
GCCCTTATTCCCTTTTTTGCGGCATTTTGCCTTCCTGTTTTTGCTCACCCAGAAACGCTGGTGAAAGTAA
AAGATGCTGAAGATCAGTTGGGTGCACGAGTGGGTTACATCGAACTGGATCTCAACAGCGGTAAGATCCT
TGAGAGTTTTCGCCCCGAAGAACGTTTTCCAATGATGAGCACTTTTAAAGTTCTGCTATGTGGCGCGGTA
TTATCCCGTATTGACGCCGGGCAAGAGCAACTCGGTCGCCGCATACACTATTCTCAGAATGACTTGGTTG
AGTACTCACCAGTCACAGAAAAGCATCTTACGGATGGCATGACAGTAAGAGAATTATGCAGTGCTGCCAT
AACCATGAGTGATAACACTGCGGCCAACTTACTTCTGACAACGATCGGAGGACCGAAGGAGCTAACCGCT
TTTTTGCACAACATGGGGGATCATGTAACTCGCCTTGATCGTTGGGAACCGGAGCTGAATGAAGCCATAC
CAAACGACGAGCGTGACACCACGATGCCTGTAGCAATGGCAACAACGTTGCGCAAACTATTAACTGGCGA
ACTACTTACTCTAGCTTCCCGGCAACAATTAATAGACTGGATGGAGGCGGATAAAGTTGCAGGACCACTT
CTGCGCTCGGCCCTTCCGGCTGGCTGGTTTATTGCTGATAAATCTGGAGCCGGTGAGCGTGGGTCTCGCG
GTATCATTGCAGCACTGGGGCCAGATGGTAAGCCCTCCCGTATCGTAGTTATCTACACGACGGGGAGTCA
GGCAACTATGGATGAACGAAATAGACAGATCGCTGAGATAGGTGCCTCACTGATTAAGCATTGGTAACTG
TCAGACCAAGTTTACTCATATATACTTTAGATTGATTTAAAACTTCATTTTTAATTTAAAAGGATCTAGG
TGAAGATCCTTTTTGATAATCTCATGACCAAAATCCCTTAACGTGAGTTTTCGTTCCACTGAGCGTCAGA
CCCCGTAGAAAAGATCAAAGGATCTTCTTGAGATCCTTTTTTTCTGCGCGTAATCTGCTGCTTGCAAACA
AAAAAACCACCGCTACCAGCGGTGGTTTGTTTGCCGGATCAAGAGCTACCAACTCTTTTTCCGAAGGTAA
CTGGCTTCAGCAGAGCGCAGATACCAAATACTGTTCTTCTAGTGTAGCCGTAGTTAGGCCACCACTTCAA
GAACTCTGTAGCACCGCCTACATACCTCGCTCTGCTAATCCTGTTACCAGTGGCTGCTGCCAGTGGCGAT
AAGTCGTGTCTTACCGGGTTGGACTCAAGACGATAGTTACCGGATAAGGCGCAGCGGTCGGGCTGAACGG
GGGGTTCGTGCACACAGCCCAGCTTGGAGCGAACGACCTACACCGAACTGAGATACCTACAGCGTGAGCT
ATGAGAAAGCGCCACGCTTCCCGAAGGGAGAAAGGCGGACAGGTATCCGGTAAGCGGCAGGGTCGGAACA
GGAGAGCGCACGAGGGAGCTTCCAGGGGGAAACGCCTGGTATCTTTATAGTCCTGTCGGGTTTCGCCACC
TCTGACTTGAGCGTCGATTTTTGTGATGCTCGTCAGGGGGGCGGAGCCTATGGAAAAACGCCAGCAACGC
GGCCTTTTTACGGTTCCTGGCCTTTTGCTGGCCTTTTGCTCACATGTTCTTTCCTGCGTTATCCCCTGAT
TCTGTGGATAACCGTATTACCGCCTTTGAGTGAGCTGATACCGCTCGCCGCAGCCGAACGACCGAGCGCA
GCGAGTCAGTGAGCGAGGAAGCGGAAGAGCGCC
Features (pLannotate 1.2.2; 25 found; start..end, strand, type, name):
    101..122     +  protein_bind   CAP binding site: CAP binding activates transcription in the presence of cAMP. E. coli catabolite activator protein
    137..167     +  promoter       lac promoter: promoter for the E. coli lac operon
    175..191     +  protein_bind   lac operator: The lac repressor binds to the lac operator to inhibit transcription in E. coli. This inhibition can be relieved by adding lactose or isopropyl-β-D-thiogalactopyranoside (IPTG). lac repressor encoded by lacI
    236..254     +  promoter       T3 promoter: promoter for bacteriophage T3 RNA polymerase
    282..508     +  promoter       RSV promoter: Rous sarcoma virus enhancer/promoter
    509..689     +  LTR            5' LTR (truncated): truncated 5' long terminal repeat (LTR) from HIV-1
    736..861     +  misc_feature   HIV-1 Ψ: packaging signal of human immunodeficiency virus type 1
    845..1208    +  CDS            HIV-1 gag (fragment): gag protein from human immunodeficiency virus 1; gag
   1354..1587    +  misc_feature   RRE: The Rev response element (RRE) of HIV-1 allows for Rev-dependent mRNA export from the nucleus to the cytoplasm.
   1964..2064    +  CDS            Rev (fragment): human immunodeficiency virus 1 (HIV-1) Rev protein; rev; enhances nuclear export of unspliced and incompletely spliced viral mRNAs
   2114..2354    +  promoter       U6 promoter: RNA polymerase III promoter for human U6 snRNA
   2459..2576    +  misc_feature   cPPT/CTS: central polypurine tract and central termination sequence of HIV-1
   2625..3135    +  promoter       hPGK promoter: human phosphoglycerate kinase 1 promoter
   3157..3756    +  CDS            PuroR: puromycin N-acetyltransferase; pac from Streptomyces alboniger; confers resistance to puromycin
   3799..3882    +  CDS            nef (fragment): NEF_HV1Z2 - Experimental evidence at protein level: Swiss-Prot protein existence level 1. Extracellular Nef protein targets CD4(+) T-lymphocytes for apoptosis by interacting with CXCR4 surface receptors. From Human immunodeficiency virus type 1 group M subtype D (isolate Z2/CDC-Z34) (HIV-1).
   3884..4117    +  LTR            3' LTR (ΔU3): self-inactivating 3' long terminal repeat (LTR) from HIV-1
   4189..4310    +  polyA_signal   SV40 poly(A) signal: SV40 polyadenylation signal
   4350..4485    +  rep_origin     SV40 ori: SV40 origin of replication
   4506..4524    -  promoter       T7 promoter: promoter for bacteriophage T7 RNA polymerase
   4532..4687    +  CDS            lacZα (fragment): LacZα fragment of β-galactosidase; lacZ fragment
   4692..5120    +  rep_origin     f1 ori (sequence partly withheld): f1 bacteriophage origin of replication; arrow indicates direction of (+) strand synthesis
   5173..5277    +  promoter       AmpR promoter: bla
   5278..6138    +  CDS            AmpR: β-lactamase; bla; confers resistance to ampicillin, carbenicillin, and related antibiotics
   6309..6897    +  rep_origin     ori: high-copy-number ColE1/pMB1/pBR322/pUC origin of replication
   7080..88      +  CDS            lacI (fragment) (across the origin): lac repressor; lacI; The lac repressor binds to the lac operator to inhibit transcription in E. coli. This inhibition can be relieved by adding lactose or isopropyl-β-D-thiogalactopyranoside (IPTG).
