[The description below was written by a language model from this plasmid's Addgene catalogue record and pLannotate feature annotations shown in this document.]
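Description:
shRNA_RERE_1 is a lentiviral knockdown construct built on the pLKO.1 backbone, carrying a short hairpin RNA directed against human RERE. The sequenced plasmid is about 7.1 kb. It is propagated in E. coli through a high-copy ColE1/pUC-type origin with ampicillin selection (AmpR under its own bla promoter). An f1 origin, an SV40 origin and leftover lac, T3 and T7 elements are backbone remnants with no role in the knockdown function.

The viral portion follows a self-inactivating HIV-1 design. An RSV enhancer/promoter fused to a truncated 5' LTR drives transcription of the genomic RNA in packaging cells. It is followed by the Ψ packaging signal with a partial gag fragment, the Rev response element for Rev-dependent nuclear export, a cPPT/CTS element that aids nuclear import of the reverse-transcribed genome, and a ΔU3 3' LTR that disables LTR promoter activity after integration. An SV40 polyadenylation signal lies downstream of the 3' LTR. Within this frame, the human U6 RNA polymerase III promoter lies just upstream of an unannotated gap before the cPPT/CTS, which is where the hairpin would sit in pLKO.1, although the feature table does not annotate the hairpin itself. A separate human PGK promoter drives puromycin N-acetyltransferase, so transduced mammalian cells can be selected with puromycin.

The stated purpose is suppression of RERE expression. The associated publication describes systematic loss-of-function screens for functional circular RNAs, so this hairpin may target a circular RERE transcript, but the record does not say which RERE RNA species it is designed against. The 5' cloning site is also unrecorded.
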