Addgene plasmid #215208: shRNA_RERE_1
Purpose: Supression of shRERE_1 expression
Depositing lab: Sefi Rosenbluh. Depositing organization: Monash University. Publication: Systematic loss-of-function screens identify pathway-specific functional circular RNAs. Liu L, Neve M, Perlaza-Jimenez L, Xi X, Purcell J, Hawdon A, Conn SJ, Zenker J, Tamayo P, Goodall GJ, Rosenbluh J. Nat Cell Biol. 2024 Aug;26(8):1359-1372. doi: 10.1038/s41556-024-01467-y. Epub 2024 Aug 2. PubMed 39095657.
Backbone
  Vector backbone: pLKO.1
  Vector type: Lentiviral
  Selectable markers: Puromycin
Growth in bacteria
  Bacterial resistance: Ampicillin, 100 μg/mL
  Growth temperature: 37°C
  Growth strain: NEB Stable
  Copy number: High Copy
Gene/Insert
  Gene/Insert name: RERE shRNA 1
  gRNA/shRNA sequence: GACTTCAAACTGGTCCACAAC
  Species: H. sapiens (human)
  Entrez Gene: RERE (a.k.a. ARG, ARP, ATN1L, DNB1, NEDBEH)
  Cloning method: Restriction Enzyme; 5′ cloning site unknown (unknown if destroyed)
Terms and licenses: Academic/Nonprofit Terms; Industry Terms: Not Available to Industry
How to cite: shRNA_RERE_1 was a gift from Sefi Rosenbluh (Addgene plasmid # 215208 ; http://n2t.net/addgene:215208 ; RRID:Addgene_215208)
